>Addgene plasmid #89930 | pCMV sMTase (eGFP) | addgene full sequence | sequence record 178000 | Addgene NGS Result
TTACGGTTCCTGGCCTTTTGCTGGCCTTTTGCTCACATGTCTGGTGAATTCAAGTCGAGGTCGACGGTAT
CGATAAGCTCGCTTCACGAGATTCCAGCAGGTCGAGGGACCTAATAACTTCGTATAGCATACATTATACG
AAGTTATATTAAGGGTTCCAAGCTTAAGTCGCGTTGACATTGATTATTGACTAGTTATTAATAGTAATCA
ATTACGGGGTCATTAGTTCATAGCCCATATATGGAGTTCCGCGTTACATAACTTACGGTAAATGGCCCGC
CTGGCTGACCGCCCAACGACCCCCGCCCATTGACGTCAATAATGACGTATGTTCCCATAGTAACGCCAAT
AGGGACTTTCCATTGACGTCAATGGGTGGAGTATTTACGGTAAACTGCCCACTTGGCAGTACATCAAGTG
TATCATATGCCAAGTACGCCCCCTATTGACGTCAATGACGGTAAATGGCCCGCCTGGCATTATGCCCAGT
ACATGACCTTATGGGACTTTCCTACTTGGCAGTACATCTACGTATTAGTCATCGCTATTACCATGGTGAT
GCGGTTTTGGCAGTACATCAATGGGCGTGGATAGCGGTTTGACTCACGGGGATTTCCAAGTCTCCACCCC
ATTGACGTCAATGGGAGTTTGTTTTGGCACCAAAATCAACGGGACTTTCCAAAATGTCGTAACAACTCCG
CCCCATTGACGCAAATGGGCGGTAGGCGTGTACGGTGGGAGGTCTATATAAGCAGAGCTCTCTGGCTAAC
TAGAGAACCCACTGCTTACTGGCATCCCAGTGTGGTGGTACGGGAATTGACGTCGGCATGCCAGTGAAGA
GACCTGCTGCCACCAAGAAAGCTGGCCAGGCCAAAAAGAAGAAACTGGACTACAAAGACGATGACGACAA
GACGCGTGATAAGAAATACAGCATAGGACTGGCCATTGGAACAAATTCTGTCGGCTGGGCGGTTATTACC
GATGAATATAAGGTTCCGTCCAAGAAATTCAAGGTTCTAGGCAATACAGACCGCCACAGTATTAAAAAGA
ATTTGATAGGTGCCCTTCTGTTTGACAGTGGCGAGACAGCGGAAGCGACCAGACTCAAACGAACAGCCAG
GAGACGTTATACAAGACGAAAGAATAGGATCTGTTATCTTCAAGAAATCTTTAGCAATGAGATGGCGAAA
GTGGATGATAGTTTCTTTCATCGCCTTGAAGAGTCCTTTCTGGTAGAAGAAGACAAGAAGCATGAAAGAC
ATCCCATCTTTGGCAATATAGTGGATGAAGTTGCCTATCATGAGAAATATCCAACCATCTACCATCTACG
CAAGAAACTGGTGGATTCCACCGATAAAGCGGATCTGCGCCTGATCTATCTAGCACTAGCGCACATGATC
AAGTTTAGAGGGCATTTTCTGATCGAGGGCGATCTGAATCCCGATAATAGTGATGTAGACAAACTTTTCA
TTCAACTGGTGCAGACTTACAATCAGCTGTTTGAAGAAAACCCCATCAACGCTAGTGGCGTGGATGCCAA
AGCGATCCTTTCCGCTCGCCTGAGTAAAAGCAGACGCCTGGAAAATCTCATCGCCCAACTCCCGGGGGAG
AAGAAAAATGGACTGTTTGGTAACCTCATCGCCCTGAGCCTGGGGCTGACTCCCAATTTTAAAAGCAATT
TTGATCTGGCTGAAGATGCCAAACTGCAACTTAGCAAAGATACCTACGATGATGATCTGGATAATCTGCT
GGCGCAGATCGGCGATCAGTATGCCGATCTGTTTCTGGCTGCCAAGAATCTGAGCGATGCCATCCTGCTT
AGCGATATTTTGAGAGTGAATACCGAAATAACCAAGGCCCCGTTGAGCGCCAGCATGATCAAACGCTACG
ATGAACATCATCAGGACCTGACCCTTCTGAAAGCCCTGGTTCGCCAGCAGCTTCCTGAAAAGTATAAAGA
GATTTTCTTTGATCAGAGCAAGAACGGCTATGCTGGGTATATCGATGGTGGCGCCTCTCAGGAAGAGTTC
TATAAGTTCATTAAACCAATCCTGGAAAAGATGGATGGGACCGAGGAACTGCTGGTAAAATTGAATAGGG
AGGATCTGCTACGCAAGCAGCGAACTTTTGACAACGGGTCCATCCCGCATCAGATCCACCTGGGGGAGCT
ACATGCCATCCTGAGAAGACAGGAAGACTTTTATCCATTTCTGAAAGACAATCGGGAGAAGATCGAAAAG
ATTCTGACCTTTCGCATCCCCTATTATGTTGGGCCTCTGGCGAGAGGAAACAGTAGGTTTGCTTGGATGA
CCCGAAAGTCCGAAGAAACAATCACTCCTTGGAACTTCGAAGAAGTTGTCGATAAAGGGGCCAGCGCCCA
GAGCTTTATCGAACGCATGACAAACTTTGATAAGAATCTTCCAAATGAAAAGGTGCTTCCTAAACATAGT
CTGCTTTATGAGTATTTTACGGTTTATAACGAACTGACAAAGGTCAAATATGTTACCGAAGGAATGCGCA
AACCAGCTTTTCTTAGCGGGGAACAAAAGAAAGCAATCGTTGATCTGCTCTTCAAAACAAATCGCAAAGT
GACTGTTAAGCAGCTGAAAGAAGATTATTTCAAGAAGATAGAATGTTTTGATAGTGTTGAAATCAGCGGC
GTTGAAGATAGATTCAATGCCAGCCTGGGGACTTACCATGATCTGTTGAAAATCATCAAGGATAAAGACT
TCCTGGATAACGAAGAAAATGAGGATATTCTGGAAGATATCGTTCTGACACTGACTCTGTTTGAAGATCG
TGAGATGATCGAGGAAAGACTTAAAACTTATGCCCACCTCTTTGATGATAAGGTAATGAAACAACTTAAA
AGGCGCAGATATACCGGGTGGGGCAGACTGTCCCGCAAACTGATCAATGGAATCCGTGATAAGCAGTCCG
GAAAGACAATACTGGATTTTCTGAAAAGCGATGGGTTTGCAAATCGCAATTTTATGCAACTAATTCATGA
TGATAGTCTGACATTCAAAGAAGACATCCAGAAAGCTCAGGTATCCGGCCAGGGAGATAGTCTGCATGAA
CATATCGCTAATCTGGCCGGGTCTCCCGCCATCAAGAAAGGAATCCTGCAAACCGTGAAAGTTGTTGATG
AACTGGTCAAAGTGATGGGTCGACATAAGCCAGAAAATATTGTTATCGAAATGGCTAGAGAAAACCAAAC
AACCCAGAAGGGACAAAAGAACTCGCGCGAGAGGATGAAACGCATTGAAGAAGGGATTAAAGAACTGGGC
AGTCAAATCCTTAAAGAGCATCCCGTTGAAAATACCCAACTGCAAAACGAAAAGCTCTATCTCTATTATC
TCCAGAATGGCAGAGACATGTATGTAGACCAGGAACTGGATATCAATAGGCTGAGTGATTATGATGTCGC
CGCTATCGTTCCACAGAGTTTCCTTAAAGACGATAGCATAGACAATAAGGTCCTGACGAGATCCGATAAG
AATAGAGGGAAATCGGATAACGTTCCTAGTGAAGAAGTGGTCAAGAAGATGAAGAACTATTGGAGACAGC
TTTTGAACGCAAAGCTGATTACCCAGAGGAAGTTCGATAATCTGACGAAAGCCGAAAGAGGCGGGCTGAG
TGAACTTGATAAAGCCGGGTTTATTAAACGCCAGCTGGTTGAAACCCGCCAGATTACCAAGCATGTAGCT
CAGATCCTGGATAGTCGCATGAATACCAAATACGATGAAAATGATAAACTTATCCGCGAGGTTAAAGTAA
TCACTCTGAAATCCAAACTGGTTTCCGACTTCCGCAAAGATTTCCAGTTCTATAAAGTGAGAGAGATCAA
CAATTACCATCATGCACATGATGCGTATTTGAATGCAGTCGTTGGCACCGCCCTGATCAAGAAGTATCCA
AAACTTGAATCGGAGTTTGTCTATGGGGATTATAAAGTTTATGATGTTAGGAAAATGATCGCCAAGTCCG
AGCAGGAAATAGGAAAAGCTACTGCTAAGTATTTCTTTTACTCCAATATTATGAACTTCTTCAAAACAGA
AATCACACTTGCTAATGGCGAGATCCGCAAACGCCCCTTGATTGAAACCAATGGTGAAACCGGCGAAATC
GTCTGGGATAAAGGTCGCGATTTTGCAACAGTACGCAAAGTGCTGTCAATGCCGCAGGTCAATATCGTCA
AGAAAACAGAAGTGCAAACAGGAGGCTTCTCAAAGGAGAGCATCCTGCCTAAACGGAACTCGGACAAGCT
TATCGCCAGGAAGAAAGACTGGGACCCAAAGAAATATGGAGGGTTTGATAGTCCTACGGTGGCCTATAGC
GTCCTTGTAGTTGCCAAGGTAGAGAAGGGTAAGTCGAAGAAGCTGAAATCAGTTAAAGAGCTGCTTGGTA
TTACAATCATGGAAAGAAGTTCATTTGAAAAGAATCCGATCGACTTTCTGGAAGCCAAAGGCTATAAGGA
AGTTAAGAAAGACCTGATTATCAAACTTCCCAAATATAGTCTTTTCGAGCTGGAAAACGGGAGGAAACGA
ATGCTAGCCAGTGCAGGCGAACTGCAGAAAGGCAATGAGCTAGCCCTACCATCTAAGTATGTAAACTTCC
TGTATCTGGCCAGTCATTATGAAAAGCTGAAGGGGAGTCCAGAAGATAACGAACAGAAGCAGCTGTTTGT
AGAGCAACATAAGCATTATCTGGATGAGATCATCGAGCAGATTAGTGAATTTTCCAAGAGGGTTATCCTG
GCTGATGCAAATCTGGATAAAGTTCTTAGTGCTTATAACAAACATAGAGACAAACCAATAAGGGAACAGG
CTGAAAATATCATCCATCTGTTTACGCTGACGAATCTTGGCGCCCCAGCCGCCTTCAAGTATTTCGATAC
AACAATCGATAGGAAACGCTATACGTCCACAAAAGAAGTTCTGGATGCAACCCTTATTCATCAGTCAATT
ACCGGGCTTTATGAAACACGCATCGATCTGAGTCAACTTGGAGGGGACCCTGCTTCTGGCGGAACTTCAT
CTGATGGTGGCACGTCAGACGGAGGGTCAAGCAACACAGGCGGTAGCTCTGACGGAGGGAGCTCAGAAGG
CGAACCTGCGCATGCACTGAAGTACAACCTGACTGAGTTCAAGAAGACCAAATCAAACATCAACAAGGCA
AGCCTCATTGGGTATAGCAAGTTCAACTCAGAAGGCTACGTGTACGACCCTGAGTTCACAGGACCAACCC
TGACTGCAAGTGGAGCAAACTCACGGATCAAGATCAAGGACGGATCTAACATTCGCAAGATGAACTCAGA
TGAAACGTTTCTGTACATGGGCTTCGATTCACAAGATGGAAAGAGGGTGAACGAGATTGAGTTCCTGACT
GAAAACCAGAAGATCTTCGTGTGCGGAAACTCAATCTCCGTGGAAGTTCTTGAAGCGATCATCGACAAGA
TTGGAGGGACCGGACCGAAGAAGAAACGGAAAGTGTAATCTAGATGATCAGAACGGTCAGCCTGCTACGT
AAATTCCGCCCCCCCCCCCCTAACGTTACTGGCCGAAGCCGCTTGGAATAAGGCCGGTGTGCGTTTGTCT
ATATGTTATTTTCCACCATATTGCCGTCTTTTGGCAATGTGAGGGCCCGGAAACCTGGCCCTGTCTTCTT
GACGAGCATTCCTAGGGGTCTTTCCCCTCTCGCCAAAGGAATGCAAGGTCTGTTGAATGTCGTGAAGGAA
GCAGTTCCTCTGGAAGCTTCTTGAAGACAAACAACGTCTGTAGCGACCCTTTGCAGGCAGCGGAACCCCC
CACCTGGCGACAGGTGCCTCTGCGGCCAAAAGCCACGTGTATAAGATACACCTGCAAAGGCGGCACAACC
CCAGTGCCACGTTGTGAGTTGGATAGTTGTGGAAAGAGTCAAATGGCTCTCCTCAAGCGTATTCAACAAG
GGGCTGAAGGATGCCCAGAAGGTACCCCATTGTATGGGATCTGATCTGGGGCCTCGGTGCACATGCTTTA
CATGTGTTTAGTCGAGGTTAAAAAAACGTCTAGGCCCCCCGAACCACGGGGACGTGGTTTTCCTTTGAAA
AACACGATGATAATATGGCCACAACCATGCCTAAGAAGAAAAGAAAGGTTTACCCATACGACGTTCCAGA
CTACGCTAGTAAGGTGGAGAACAAAACAAAGAAACTCCGGGTGTTCGAGGCTTTTGCTGGGATCGGGGCC
CAACGGAAGGCCTTGGAGAAAGTAAGGAAGGACGAGTATGAGATCGTTGGGCTTGCTGAGTGGTATGTCC
CTGCCATTGTGATGTATCAAGCGATCCACAATAACTTCCATACTAAGCTTGAGTACAAGTCCGTGTCTAG
GGAAGAGATGATTGATTACTTGGAGAACAAGACTCTATCTTGGAATAGCAAGAACCCCGTGAGCAATGGC
TACTGGAAGAGGAAGAAGGATGATGAACTAAAGATTATCTACAACGCTATAAAGCTCTCAGAAAAGGAGG
GGAATATCTTCGACATCAGGGATCTATATAAGCGGACTCTCAAAAACATTGACCTTCTGACATACAGCTT
CCCTTGCCAGGATCTGTCCCAGCAAGGCATTCAGAAGGGTATGAAAAGAGGATCTGGCACTAGGTCTGGA
CTCCTGTGGGAGATTGAAAGGGCACTGGACTCAACTGAGAAGAACGATCTTCCAAAGTATCTATTGATGG
AGAACGTTGGCGCTTTACTCCATAAGAAGAACGAGGAAGAGCTAAACCAGTGGAAACAGAAACTTGAGTC
TTTGGGATACCAAAACTCAATTGAGGTGTTGAACGCTGCCGATTTTGGCTCCTCTCAGGCTAGAAGGAGA
GTGTTCATGATAAGCACTCTTAACGAGTTCGTTGAACTGCCTAAAGGCGACAAGAAGCCTAAGTCCATCA
AGAAAGTTCTGAACAAGATCGTGTCAGAGAAGGACATTCTGAACAACCTGTAAGCTGATTTTCTGCTATC
TTTCATAATAAAGGCAGCCTTGCCTGAAGTCGCAGGTTGACTTCATTTTTACCGGGACGATCTCTCGAAG
CGGATCCATGAAAGACCCCACCTGTAGGTTTGGCAAGCTAGCTGCAGTAACGCCATTTTGCAAGGCATGG
AAAAATACCAAACCAAGAATAGAGAAGTTCAGATCAAGGGCGGGTACATGAAAATAGCTAACGTTGGGCC
AAACAGGATATCTGCGGTGAGCAGTTTCGGCCCCGGCCCGGGGCCAAGAACAGATGGTCACCGCAGTTTC
GGCCCCGGCCCGAGGCCAAGAACAGATGGTCCCCAGATATGGCCCAACCCTCAGCAGTTTCTTAAGACCC
ATCAGATGTTTCCAGGCTCCCCCAAGGACCTGAAATGACCCTGCGCCTTATTTGAATTAACCAATCAGCC
TGCTTCTCGCTTCTGTTCGCGCGCTTCTGCTTCCCGAGCTCTATAAAAGAGCTCACAACCCCTCACTCGG
CGCGCCAGTCCTCCGATTGACTGAGTCGCCCGGATGCATCTTCATCGGACAGGTTAGACCAGACTTATCC
GGATAAGTCTGGTCCCGCCACCATGGTGAGCAAGGGCGAGGAGCTGTTCACCGGGGTGGTGCCCATCCTG
GTCGAGCTGGACGGCGACGTAAACGGCCACAAGTTCAGCGTGTCCGGCGAGGGCGAGGGCGATGCCACCT
ACGGCAAGCTGACCCTGAAGTTCATCTGCACCACCGGCAAGCTGCCCGTGCCCTGGCCCACCCTCGTGAC
CACCCTGACCTACGGCGTGCAGTGCTTCAGCCGCTACCCCGACCACATGAAGCAGCACGACTTCTTCAAG
TCCGCCATGCCCGAAGGCTACGTCCAGGAGCGCACCATCTTCTTCAAGGACGACGGCAACTACAAGACCC
GCGCCGAGGTGAAGTTCGAGGGCGACACCCTGGTGAACCGCATCGAGCTGAAGGGCATCGACTTCAAGGA
GGACGGCAACATCCTGGGGCACAAGCTGGAGTACAACTACAACAGCCACAACGTCTATATCATGGCCGAC
AAGCAGAAGAACGGCATCAAGGTGAACTTCAAGATCCGCCACAACATCGAGGACGGCAGCGTGCAGCTCG
CCGACCACTACCAGCAGAACACCCCCATCGGCGACGGCCCCGTGCTGCTGCCCGACAACCACTACCTGAG
CACCCAGTCCGCCCTGAGCAAAGACCCCAACGAGAAGCGCGATCACATGGTCCTGCTGGAGTTCGTGACC
GCCGCCGGGATCACTCTCGGCATGGACGAGCTGTACAAGTAACTAGTACGTGCTACGAGATTTCGATTCC
ACCGCCGCCTTCTATGAAAGGTTGGGCTTCGGAATCGTTTTCCGGGACGCCGGCTGGATGATCCTCCAGC
GCGGGGATCTCATGCTGGAGTTCTTCGCCCACCCCAACTTGTTTATTGCAGCTTATAATGGTTACAAATA
AAGCAATAGCATCACAAATTTCACAAATAAAGCATTTTTTTCACTGCATTCTAGTTGTGGTTTGTCCCGT
CAGGTGGCACTTTTCGGGGAAATGTGCGCGGAACCCCTATTTGTTTATTTTTCTAAATACATTCAAATAT
GTATCCGCTCATGAGACAATAACCCTGATAAATGCTTCAATAATATTGAAAAAGGAAGAGTATGAGTATT
CAACATTTCCGTGTCGCCCTTATTCCCTTTTTTGCGGCATTTTGCCTTCCTGTTTTTGCTCACCCAGAAA
CGCTGGTGAAAGTAAAAGATGCTGAAGATCAGTTGGGTGCACGAGTGGGTTACATCGAACTGGATCTCAA
CAGCGGTAAGATCCTTGAGAGTTTTCGCCCCGAAGAACGTTTTCCAATGATGAGCACTTTTAAAGTTCTG
CTATGTGGCGCGGTATTATCCCGTATTGACGCCGGGCAAGAGCAACTCGGTCGCCGCATACACTATTCTC
AGAATGACTTGGTTGAGTACTCACCAGTCACAGAAAAGCATCTTACGGATGGCATGACAGTAAGAGAATT
ATGCAGTGCTGCCATAACCATGAGTGATAACACTGCGGCCAACTTACTTCTGACAACGATCGGAGGACCG
AAGGAGCTAACCGCTTTTTTGCACAACATGGGGGATCATGTAACTCGCCTTGATCGTTGGGAACCGGAGC
TGAATGAAGCCATACCAAACGACGAGCGTGACACCACGATGCCTGTAGCAATGGCAACAACGTTGCGCAA
ACTATTAACTGGCGAACTACTTACTCTAGCTTCCCGGCAACAATTAATAGACTGGATGGAGGCGGATAAA
GTTGCAGGACCACTTCTGCGCTCGGCCCTTCCGGCTGGCTGGTTTATTGCTGATAAATCTGGAGCCGGTG
AGCGTGGAAGCCGCGGTATCATTGCAGCACTGGGGCCAGATGGTAAGCCCTCCCGTATCGTAGTTATCTA
CACGACGGGGAGTCAGGCAACTATGGATGAACGAAATAGACAGATCGCTGAGATAGGTGCCTCACTGATT
AAGCATTGGTAACTGTCAGACCAAGTTTACTCATATATACTTTAGATTGATTTAAAACTTCATTTTTAAT
TTAAAAGGATCTAGGTGAAGATCCTTTTTGATAATCTCATGACCAAAATCCCTTAACGTGAGTTTTCGTT
CCACTGAGCGTCAGACCCCGTAGAAAAGATCAAAGGATCTTCTTGAGATCCTTTTTTTCTGCGCGTAATC
TGCTGCTTGCAAACAAAAAAACCACCGCTACCAGCGGTGGTTTGTTTGCCGGATCAAGAGCTACCAACTC
TTTTTCCGAAGGTAACTGGCTTCAGCAGAGCGCAGATACCAAATACTGTCCTTCTAGTGTAGCCGTAGTT
AGGCCACCACTTCAAGAACTCTGTAGCACCGCCTACATACCTCGCTCTGCTAATCCTGTTACCAGTGGCT
GCTGCCAGTGGCGATAAGTCGTGTCTTACCGGGTTGGACTCAAGACGATAGTTACCGGATAAGGCGCAGC
GGTCGGGCTGAACGGGGGGTTCGTGCACACAGCCCAGCTTGGAGCGAACGACCTACACCGAACTGAGATA
CCTACAGCGTGAGCTATGAGAAAGCGCCACGCTTCCCGAAGGGAGAAAGGCGGACAGGTATCCGGTAAGC
GGCAGGGTCGGAACAGGAGAGCGCACGAGGGAGCTTCCAGGGGGAAACGCCTGGTATCTTTATAGTCCTG
TCGGGTTTCGCCACCTCTGACTTGAGCGTCGATTTTTGTGATGCTCGTCAGGGGGGCGGAGCCTATGGAA
AAACGCCAGCAACGCGGCCTTT
Features (pLannotate 1.2.2; 17 found; start..end, strand, type, name):
     55..79      -  misc_feature   MCS (fragment): pBluescript multiple cloning site
    114..147     +  protein_bind   loxP: Cre-mediated recombination occurs in the 8-bp core sequence (GCATACAT). Cre recombinase
    176..555     +  enhancer       CMV enhancer: human cytomegalovirus immediate early enhancer
    556..759     +  promoter       CMV promoter: human cytomegalovirus (CMV) immediate early promoter
    755..788     +  LTR            5' LTR (truncated) (fragment): truncated 5' long terminal repeat (LTR) from HIV-1
    887..907     +  CDS            3xFLAG (fragment): three tandem FLAG® epitope tags
    918..5018    +  CDS            cas9: CAS9_STRP1 - Also known as csn1 From Streptococcus pyogenes serotype M1.
   5127..5468    +  CDS            sssIM (fragment): MTSI_SPISQ - Also known as mssSI. Protein inferred from homology: Swiss-Prot protein existence level 3. This de-novo methylase methylates completely and exclusively CG residues in Spiroplasma strain MQ-1 DNA. From Spiroplasma monobiae (strain ATCC 33825 / MQ-1).
   5641..6103    +  misc_feature   IRES: internal ribosome entry site (IRES) of the encephalomyocarditis virus (EMCV)
   6168..6980    +  CDS            sssIM (fragment): MTSI_SPISQ - Also known as mssSI. Protein inferred from homology: Swiss-Prot protein existence level 3. This de-novo methylase methylates completely and exclusively CG residues in Spiroplasma strain MQ-1 DNA. From Spiroplasma monobiae (strain ATCC 33825 / MQ-1).
   7117..7523    +  promoter       SFFV promoter: spleen focus-forming virus long terminal repeat (LTR) promoter
   7583..8302    +  CDS            EGFP: the original enhanced GFP (Yang et al., 1996) mammalian codon-optimized
   8316..8441    +  CDS            ble (fragment): BLE_KLEPN - Experimental evidence at protein level: Swiss-Prot protein existence level 1. Binding protein with a strong affinity to the bleomycin family of antibiotics. Binds to CL990; an antimitotic-antibiotic compound. From Klebsiella pneumoniae.
   8436..8517    +  polyA_signal   SV40 poly(A) signal: SV40 polyadenylation signal
   8567..8671    +  promoter       AmpR promoter: bla
   8672..9532    +  CDS            AmpR: β-lactamase; bla; confers resistance to ampicillin, carbenicillin, and related antibiotics
   9703..10291   +  rep_origin     ori: high-copy-number ColE1/pMB1/pBR322/pUC origin of replication
