[The description below was written by a language model from this plasmid's Addgene catalogue record and pLannotate feature annotations shown in this document.]
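Description:
pCMV sMTase (eGFP) is a 10.3 kb mammalian expression plasmid built on a pCMV backbone. It delivers a split CpG methyltransferase system for targeted DNA methylation in mammalian cells. It is propagated in E. coli through a high-copy ColE1/pUC-type origin and selected with ampicillin via the bla gene. Because the encoded enzyme methylates CpG sites, the record notes that the bacterial host must tolerate CpG methylation.

The roughly 6.2 kb insert is a bicistronic cassette driven by the CMV enhancer and immediate early promoter. The first cistron encodes an NLS- and Flag-tagged, catalytically deactivated Streptococcus pyogenes Cas9. It is joined through a linker to the C-terminal fragment of M.SssI (residues 273–386), followed by a second NLS. An EMCV IRES then allows cap-independent translation of the second cistron, an NLS- and HA-tagged N-terminal M.SssI fragment (residues 2–272). Splitting the methyltransferase in this way is intended to make activity depend on reassembly of the two halves at the site where dCas9 is bound, which should limit methylation elsewhere. The plasmid carries no guide RNA cassette in the annotated features, so a guide would presumably be supplied separately.

Downstream, an SFFV promoter drives EGFP as an independent marker for identifying or sorting transfected cells. An SV40 polyadenylation signal follows the EGFP sequence. The annotation also picks up a loxP site upstream of the CMV enhancer, a short fragment of a truncated HIV-1 5' LTR, a pBluescript polylinker fragment and a partial ble sequence. The record assigns no function to any of these, and they look like leftovers from earlier vectors.
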