Addgene plasmid #89930: pCMV sMTase (eGFP)
Purpose: Expresses sMTase system for targeted DNA methylation in mammalian cells. Contains an eGFP marker expressed off separate promoter.
Depositing lab: Carl Novina. Depositing organization: Dana-Farber Cancer Institute. Publication: Targeted DNA methylation in human cells using engineered dCas9-methyltransferases. Xiong T, Meister GE, Workman RE, Kato NC, Spellberg MJ, Turker F, Timp W, Ostermeier M, Novina CD. Sci Rep. 2017 Jul 27;7(1):6732. doi: 10.1038/s41598-017-06757-0. PubMed 28751638.
Backbone
  Vector backbone: pCMV
  Backbone size w/o insert (bp): 4156
  Total vector size (bp): 10312
  Vector type: Mammalian Expression
Growth in bacteria
  Bacterial resistance: Ampicillin, 100 μg/mL
  Growth temperature: 37°C
  Growth strain: NEB 10-beta or ER2267
  Growth instructions: Requires strain that is tolerant of CpG methylation
  Copy number: High Copy
Gene/Insert
  Gene/Insert name: dCas9-MC-IRES-MN (alt name: NLS-Flag-dCas9-lfl-M.SssI[273-386]-NLS - IRES - NLS-HA-M.SssI[2-272])
  Insert size (bp): 6156
  Mutation: deactivated Cas9
  Promoter: CMV
  Tag / fusion protein: Flag (N terminal on insert); HA (N terminal on insert)
  Cloning method: Gibson Cloning
  Sequencing primers: 5′ CGTGTACGGTGGGAGG; 3′ gcttgccaaacctacaggtgg
Terms and licenses: Academic/Nonprofit Terms; Industry Terms: Not Available to Industry
How to cite: pCMV sMTase (eGFP) was a gift from Carl Novina (Addgene plasmid # 89930 ; http://n2t.net/addgene:89930 ; RRID:Addgene_89930)
